>Addgene plasmid #128868 | pcDNA-FLAG-Bbs4 | addgene full sequence | sequence record 252118 | Addgene NGS Result
GTGATGCGGTTTTGGCAGTACATCAATGGGCGTGGATAGCGGTTTGACTCACGGGGATTTCCAAGTCTCC
ACCCCATTGACGTCAATGGGAGTTTGTTTTGGCACCAAAATCAACGGGACTTTCCAAAATGTCGTAACAA
CTCCGCCCCATTGACGCAAATGGGCGGTAGGCGTGTACGGTGGGAGGTCTATATAAGCAGAGCTCTCTGG
CTAACTAGAGAACCCACTGCTTACTGGCTTATCGAAATTAATACGACTCACTATAGGGAGACCCAAGCTT
GGTACCGAGCTCGGATCCATGGATTATAAAGATGATGATGATAAAGAATTCGCTGAAGTGAAGCTTGGGA
TGAAAACTCAGGTTCCTGCATCTGTTGAATCTCAAAAACCTAGGTCAAAAAAAGCTCCAGACTTCCCTAT
TGTGGAGAAACAGAACTGGCTGATCCATCTCCACTATATCCGGAAGGATTATGAAGCTTGCAAGGCTGTG
ATCAAAGAACAGCTTCAGGAGACTCAGGGGCTATGTGAATATGCTATCTATGTCCAAGCACTGATTTTTC
GCCTGGAAGGAAATATCCAAGAATCCCTAGAACTCTTTCAGACATGTGCTGTTCTCAGCCCACAGTGTGC
TGATAATCTCAAGCAGGTGGCCAGATCTTTGTTTCTTCTGGGAAAACACAAAGCTGCCACTGAAGTATAT
AATGAAGCAGCTAAACTTAACCAGAAAGACTGGGAGATCTGCCATAACCTGGGAGTGTGCTACACTTACC
TGAAGCAGTTCAACAAGGCACAAGACCAACTGCACAGTGCCCTCCAGCTTAACAAGCATGACCTGACTTA
CATAATGTTGGGGAAGATCCATTTACTGCAGGGAGACCTGGATAAAGCCATCGAGATCTACAAGAAAGCA
GTAGAGTTCTCACCAGAAAATACTGAACTTCTTACAACTTTAGGATTGCTCTACTTGCAGCTTGGTGTGT
ACCAGAAGGCATTTGAACATCTTGGGAATGCACTGACCTACGACCCTGCCAACTACAAGGCCATCTTGGC
AGCAGGCAGCATGATGCAGACTCATGGGGACTTTGATGTCGCCCTTACCAAATACAGAGTTGTAGCCTGT
GCTATTCCAGAAAGTCCTCCACTTTGGAATAACATTGGAATGTGTTTCTTTGGCAAGAAGAAATATGTGG
CAGCTATCAGCTGCCTAAAACGAGCCAACTACTTGGCACCCTTCGACTGGAAGATTCTGTACAACCTGGG
CCTTGTCCATTTGACTATGCAGCAGTATGCATCAGCATTCCATTTTCTCAGTGCAGCCATCAACTTCCAG
CCAAAGATGGGGGAACTCTACATGCTCTTGGCTGTGGCTCTGACCAACCTGGAAGATATAGAGAATGCCA
GAAGAGCTTATGTAGAAGCTGTTCGCCTGGATAAGTGTAACCCTTTAGTAAACCTGAACTATGCTGTGCT
GCTGTATAACCAGGGTGAGAAGAAGAGCGCCCTGGCTCAGTACCAGGAGATGGAGAAGAAGGTCAACTTT
CTCAAGGACAACAGCCCTCTGGAATTTGACTCTGAGATGGTAGAGATGGCTCAGAAGTTGGGAGCTGCCC
TTCAGGTGGGAGAGGCACTGGTCTGGACCAAACCAGTCAAAGATCCCAAGACAAAGCACCGGACCAATTC
AGGCAGCAAATCTGCTACTCTCCAGCAGCCTCTGGGTTCCATTCAAGCTCTAGGACAGGCGATGTCTTCA
GCAGCTGCATACAGAAAGATCCTTTCAGGTGCTGTAGGAGCCCAGCTCCCAAAGCCACCATCACTGCCAC
TGGAGCCAGAGCCAGAGCCCACTGTGGAAGCAAGTCCAACAGAAGCATCAGAACAAAAGAAAGAAAAATA
GCAACAAACAGGAAAAACCGAGGATCTAGAGGGCCCTATTCTATAGTGTCACCTAAATGCTAGAGCTCGC
TGATCAGCCTCGACTGTGCCTTCTAGTTGCCAGCCATCTGTTGTTTGCCCCTCCCCCGTGCCTTCCTTGA
CCCTGGAAGGTGCCACTCCCACTGTCCTTTCCTAATAAAATGAGGAAATTGCATCGCATTGTCTGAGTAG
GTGTCATTCTATTCTGGGGGGTGGGGTGGGGCAGGACAGCAAGGGGGAGGATTGGGAAGACAATAGCAGG
CATGCTGGGGATGCGGTGGGCTCTATGGCTTCTGAGGCGGAAAGAACCAGCTGGGGCTCTAGGGGGTATC
CCC
[124 nt withheld, positions 2244-2367]
C
[91 nt withheld, positions 2369-2459]
A
[49 nt withheld, positions 2461-2509]
CCTTTGACGTTGGAGTCCACGTTCTTT
[37 nt withheld, positions 2537-2573]
ACCCTATCTCGGTCTATTCTTTTGATTTATAAGGGATTTTGCCGATTTCGGCCTATTGGTTAAAAAATGA
GCTGATTTAACAAAAATTTAACGCGAATTAATTCTGTGGAATGTGTGTCAGTTAGGGTGTGGAAAGTCCC
CAGGCTCCCCAGCAGGCAGAAGTATGCAAAGCATGCATCTCAATTAGTCAGCAACCAGGTGTGGAAAGTC
CCCAGGCTCCCCAGCAGGCAGAAGTATGCAAAGCATGCATCTCAATTAGTCAGCAACCATAGTCCCGCCC
CTAACTCCGCCCATCCCGCCCCTAACTCCGCCCAGTTCCGCCCATTCTCCGCCCCATGGCTGACTAATTT
TTTTTATTTATGCAGAGGCCGAGGCCGCCTCTGCCTCTGAGCTATTCCAGAAGTAGTGAGGAGGCTTTTT
TGGAGGCCTAGGCTTTTGCAAAAAGCTCCCGGGAGCTTGTATATCCATTTTCGGATCTGATCAAGAGACA
GGATGAGGATCGTTTCGCATGATTGAACAAGATGGATTGCACGCAGGTTCTCCGGCCGCTTGGGTGGAGA
GGCTATTCGGCTATGACTGGGCACAACAGACAATCGGCTGCTCTGATGCCGCCGTGTTCCGGCTGTCAGC
GCAGGGGCGCCCGGTTCTTTTTGTCAAGACCGACCTGTCCGGTGCCCTGAATGAACTGCAGGACGAGGCA
GCGCGGCTATCGTGGCTGGCCACGACGGGCGTTCCTTGCGCAGCTGTGCTCGACGTTGTCACTGAAGCGG
GAAGGGACTGGCTGCTATTGGGCGAAGTGCCGGGGCAGGATCTCCTGTCATCTCACCTTGCTCCTGCCGA
GAAAGTATCCATCATGGCTGATGCAATGCGGCGGCTGCATACGCTTGATCCGGCTACCTGCCCATTCGAC
CACCAAGCGAAACATCGCATCGAGCGAGCACGTACTCGGATGGAAGCCGGTCTTGTCGATCAGGATGATC
TGGACGAAGAGCATCAGGGGCTCGCGCCAGCCGAACTGTTCGCCAGGCTCAAGGCGCGCATGCCCGACGG
CGAGGATCTCGTCGTGACCCATGGCGATGCCTGCTTGCCGAATATCATGGTGGAAAATGGCCGCTTTTCT
GGATTCATCGACTGTGGCCGGCTGGGTGTGGCGGACCGCTATCAGGACATAGCGTTGGCTACCCGTGATA
TTGCTGAAGAGCTTGGCGGCGAATGGGCTGACCGCTTCCTCGTGCTTTACGGTATCGCCGCTCCCGATTC
GCAGCGCATCGCCTTCTATCGCCTTCTTGACGAGTTCTTCTGAGCGGGACTCTGGGGTTCGAAATGACCG
ACCAAGCGACGCCCAACCTGCCATCACGAGATTTCGATTCCACCGCCGCCTTCTATGAAAGGTTGGGCTT
CGGAATCGTTTTCCGGGACGCCGGCTGGATGATCCTCCAGCGCGGGGATCTCATGCTGGAGTTCTTCGCC
CACCCCAACTTGTTTATTGCAGCTTATAATGGTTACAAATAAAGCAATAGCATCACAAATTTCACAAATA
AAGCATTTTTTTCACTGCATTCTAGTTGTGGTTTGTCCAAACTCATCAATGTATCTTATCATGTCTGTAT
ACCGTCGACCTCTAGCTAGAGCTTGGCGTAATCATGGTCATAGCTGTTTCCTGTGTGAAATTGTTATCCG
CTCACAATTCCACACAACATACGAGCCGGAAGCATAAAGTGTAAAGCCTGGGGTGCCTAATGAGTGAGCT
AACTCACATTAATTGCGTTGCGCTCACTGCCCGCTTTCCAGTCGGGAAACCTGTCGTGCCAGCTGCATTA
ATGAATCGGCCAACGCGCGGGGAGAGGCGGTTTGCGTATTGGGCGCTCTTCCGCTTCCTCGCTCACTGAC
TCGCTGCGCTCGGTCGTTCGGCTGCGGCGAGCGGTATCAGCTCACTCAAAGGCGGTAATACGGTTATCCA
CAGAATCAGGGGATAACGCAGGAAAGAACATGTGAGCAAAAGGCCAGCAAAAGGCCAGGAACCGTAAAAA
GGCCGCGTTGCTGGCGTTTTTCCATAGGCTCCGCCCCCCTGACGAGCATCACAAAAATCGACGCTCAAGT
CAGAGGTGGCGAAACCCGACAGGACTATAAAGATACCAGGCGTTTCCCCCTGGAAGCTCCCTCGTGCGCT
CTCCTGTTCCGACCCTGCCGCTTACCGGATACCTGTCCGCCTTTCTCCCTTCGGGAAGCGTGGCGCTTTC
TCATAGCTCACGCTGTAGGTATCTCAGTTCGGTGTAGGTCGTTCGCTCCAAGCTGGGCTGTGTGCACGAA
CCCCCCGTTCAGCCCGACCGCTGCGCCTTATCCGGTAACTATCGTCTTGAGTCCAACCCGGTAAGACACG
ACTTATCGCCACTGGCAGCAGCCACTGGTAACAGGATTAGCAGAGCGAGGTATGTAGGCGGTGCTACAGA
GTTCTTGAAGTGGTGGCCTAACTACGGCTACACTAGAAGAACAGTATTTGGTATCTGCGCTCTGCTGAAG
CCAGTTACCTTCGGAAAAAGAGTTGGTAGCTCTTGATCCGGCAAACAAACCACCGCTGGTAGCGGTGGTT
TTTTTGTTTGCAAGCAGCAGATTACGCGCAGAAAAAAAGGATCTCAAGAAGATCCTTTGATCTTTTCTAC
GGGGTCTGACGCTCAGTGGAACGAAAACTCACGTTAAGGGATTTTGGTCATGAGATTATCAAAAAGGATC
TTCACCTAGATCCTTTTAAATTAAAAATGAAGTTTTAAATCAATCTAAAGTATATATGAGTAAACTTGGT
CTGACAGTTACCAATGCTTAATCAGTGAGGCACCTATCTCAGCGATCTGTCTATTTCGTTCATCCATAGT
TGCCTGACTCCCCGTCGTGTAGATAACTACGATACGGGAGGGCTTACCATCTGGCCCCAGTGCTGCAATG
ATACCGCGAGACCCACGCTCACCGGCTCCAGATTTATCAGCAATAAACCAGCCAGCCGGAAGGGCCGAGC
GCAGAAGTGGTCCTGCAACTTTATCCGCCTCCATCCAGTCTATTAATTGTTGCCGGGAAGCTAGAGTAAG
TAGTTCGCCAGTTAATAGTTTGCGCAACGTTGTTGCCATTGCTACAGGCATCGTGGTGTCACGCTCGTCG
TTTGGTATGGCTTCATTCAGCTCCGGTTCCCAACGATCAAGGCGAGTTACATGATCCCCCATGTTGTGCA
AAAAAGCGGTTAGCTCCTTCGGTCCTCCGATCGTTGTCAGAAGTAAGTTGGCCGCAGTGTTATCACTCAT
GGTTATGGCAGCACTGCATAATTCTCTTACTGTCATGCCATCCGTAAGATGCTTTTCTGTGACTGGTGAG
TACTCAACCAAGTCATTCTGAGAATAGTGTATGCGGCGACCGAGTTGCTCTTGCCCGGCGTCAATACGGG
ATAATACCGCGCCACATAGCAGAACTTTAAAAGTGCTCATCATTGGAAAACGTTCTTCGGGGCGAAAACT
CTCAAGGATCTTACCGCTGTTGAGATCCAGTTCGATGTAACCCACTCGTGCACCCAACTGATCTTCAGCA
TCTTTTACTTTCACCAGCGTTTCTGGGTGAGCAAAAACAGGAAGGCAAAATGCCGCAAAAAAGGGAATAA
GGGCGACACGGAAATGTTGAATACTCATACTCTTCCTTTTTCAATATTATTGAAGCATTTATCAGGGTTA
TTGTCTCATGAGCGGATACATATTTGAATGTATTTAGAAAAATAAACAAATAGGGGTTCCGCGCACATTT
CCCCGAAAAGTGCCACCTGACGTCGACGGATCGGGAGATCTCCCGATCCCCTATGGTGCACTCTCAGTAC
AATCTGCTCTGATGCCGCATAGTTAAGCCAGTATCTGCTCCCTGCTTGTGTGTTGGAGGTCGCTGAGTAG
TGCGCGAGCAAAATTTAAGCTACAACAAGGCAAGGCTTGACCGACAATTGCATGAAGAATCTGCTTAGGG
TTAGGCGTTTTGCGCTGCTTCGCGATGTACGGGCCAGATATACGCGTTGACATTGATTATTGACTAGTTA
TTAATAGTAATCAATTACGGGGTCATTAGTTCATAGCCCATATATGGAGTTCCGCGTTACATAACTTACG
GTAAATGGCCCGCCTGGCTGACCGCCCAACGACCCCCGCCCATTGACGTCAATAATGACGTATGTTCCCA
TAGTAACGCCAATAGGGACTTTCCATTGACGTCAATGGGTGGAGTATTTACGGTAAACTGCCCACTTGGC
AGTACATCAAGTGTATCATATGCCAAGTACGCCCCCTATTGACGTCAATGACGGTAAATGGCCCGCCTGG
CATTATGCCCAGTACATGACCTTATGGGACTTTCCTACTTGGCAGTACATCTACGTATTAGTCATCGCTA
TTACCATG
Features (pLannotate 1.2.2; 21 found; start..end, strand, type, name):
      1..204     +  promoter       CMV promoter: human cytomegalovirus (CMV) immediate early promoter
    200..233     +  LTR            5' LTR (truncated) (fragment): truncated 5' long terminal repeat (LTR) from HIV-1
    249..267     +  promoter       T7 promoter: promoter for bacteriophage T7 RNA polymerase
    332..1888    +  CDS            Bbs4: BBS4_MOUSE - Experimental evidence at protein level: Swiss-Prot protein existence level 1. The BBSome complex is thought to function as a coat complex required for sorting of specific membrane proteins to the primary cilia. The BBSome complex is required for ciliogenesis but is dispensable for centriolar satellite function. This ciliogenic function is mediated in part by the Rab8 GDP/GTP exchange factor, which localizes to the basal body and contacts the BBSome. Rab8(GTP) enters the primary cilium and promotes extension of the ciliary membrane. Firstly the BBSome associates with the ciliary me
   1930..1948    -  promoter       SP6 promoter: promoter for bacteriophage SP6 RNA polymerase
   1974..2198    +  polyA_signal   bGH poly(A) signal: bovine growth hormone polyadenylation signal
   2202..2223    +  promoter       SV40 promoter (fragment): SV40 enhancer and early promoter
   2244..2672    +  rep_origin     f1 ori (sequence partly withheld): f1 bacteriophage origin of replication; arrow indicates direction of (+) strand synthesis
   2686..3015    +  promoter       SV40 promoter: SV40 enhancer and early promoter
   3082..3873    +  CDS            neo: KKA2_KLEPN - Also known as kan, nptII. Experimental evidence at protein level: Swiss-Prot protein existence level 1. Resistance to kanamycin, neomycin, paromomycin, ribostamycin, butirosin and gentamicin B. From Klebsiella pneumoniae.
   3897..4055    +  CDS            ble (fragment): BLE_KLEPN - Experimental evidence at protein level: Swiss-Prot protein existence level 1. Binding protein with a strong affinity to the bleomycin family of antibiotics. Binds to CL990; an antimitotic-antibiotic compound. From Klebsiella pneumoniae.
   4050..4171    +  polyA_signal   SV40 poly(A) signal: SV40 polyadenylation signal
   4244..4260    -  protein_bind   lac operator: The lac repressor binds to the lac operator to inhibit transcription in E. coli. This inhibition can be relieved by adding lactose or isopropyl-β-D-thiogalactopyranoside (IPTG). lac repressor encoded by lacI
   4268..4298    -  promoter       lac promoter: promoter for the E. coli lac operon
   4313..4334    -  protein_bind   CAP binding site: CAP binding activates transcription in the presence of cAMP. E. coli catabolite activator protein
   4347..4439    -  CDS            lacI (fragment): lac repressor; lacI; The lac repressor binds to the lac operator to inhibit transcription in E. coli. This inhibition can be relieved by adding lactose or isopropyl-β-D-thiogalactopyranoside (IPTG).
   4622..5210    -  rep_origin     ori: high-copy-number ColE1/pMB1/pBR322/pUC origin of replication
   5381..6241    -  CDS            AmpR: β-lactamase; bla; confers resistance to ampicillin, carbenicillin, and related antibiotics
   6242..6346    -  promoter       AmpR promoter: bla
   6405..6457    -  misc_feature   bom (fragment): basis of mobility region from pBR322
   6612..6991    +  enhancer       CMV enhancer: human cytomegalovirus immediate early enhancer
