[The description below was written by a language model from this plasmid's Addgene catalogue record and pLannotate feature annotations shown in this document.]
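Description:
pcDNA-FLAG-Bbs4 is a mammalian expression plasmid built on the pcDNA3.1 backbone for producing mouse Bbs4 carrying an N-terminal FLAG epitope. It is maintained in E. coli as a high-copy plasmid through a ColE1/pUC-type origin and selected with ampicillin via the β-lactamase gene. An f1 origin is also present, which permits single-stranded DNA production. For selection in mammalian cells, the backbone carries a neomycin phosphotransferase gene driven by the SV40 enhancer/early promoter and terminated by an SV40 polyadenylation signal, allowing G418 selection of stable transfectants.

The expression cassette consists of the human CMV immediate-early enhancer and promoter, the Bbs4 coding sequence (cloned between EcoRI and XbaI sites according to the record), and the bovine growth hormone polyadenylation signal. The circular sequence record is numbered so that it opens between the CMV enhancer and promoter, so the two are contiguous. A T7 promoter upstream and an SP6 promoter in reverse orientation downstream flank the insert, and can serve for in vitro transcription or as sequencing primer sites. The FLAG tag is listed in the catalogue fields but is not separately annotated in the feature table; it presumably lies in the short stretch just upstream of the annotated Bbs4 open reading frame. Several small annotated fragments (HIV-1 LTR, ble, lacI, bom, a short SV40 promoter piece) are probably backbone remnants or similarity hits rather than functional elements.

Bbs4 encodes a component of the BBSome, a complex involved in sorting membrane proteins to the primary cilium and in ciliogenesis. The FLAG tag allows the expressed protein to be detected or immunoprecipitated in transfected cells, which suits studies of cilium and centriole biology.
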