Addgene plasmid #128868: pcDNA-FLAG-Bbs4
Purpose: For mammalian expression of mouse Bbs4
Depositing lab: Aimin Liu. Depositing organization: Pennsylvania State University. Publication: C2cd3 is critical for centriolar distal appendage assembly and ciliary vesicle docking in mammals. Ye X, Zeng H, Ning G, Reiter JF, Liu A. Proc Natl Acad Sci U S A. 2014 Feb 11;111(6):2164-9. doi: 10.1073/pnas.1318737111. Epub 2014 Jan 27. PubMed 24469809.
Backbone
  Vector backbone: pcDNA3.1
  Vector type: Mammalian Expression
Growth in bacteria
  Bacterial resistance: Ampicillin, 100 μg/mL
  Growth temperature: 37°C
  Growth strain: DH5alpha
  Copy number: High Copy
Gene/Insert
  Gene/Insert name: Bbs4
  Species: M. musculus (mouse)
  Entrez Gene: Bbs4 (a.k.a. D9Ertd464e)
  Tag / fusion protein: FLAG (N terminal on insert)
  Cloning method: Restriction Enzyme; 5′ cloning site EcoRI (unknown if destroyed); 3′ cloning site XbaI (unknown if destroyed)
Terms and licenses: Academic/Nonprofit Terms; Industry Terms: Not Available to Industry
How to cite: pcDNA-FLAG-Bbs4 was a gift from Aimin Liu (Addgene plasmid # 128868 ; http://n2t.net/addgene:128868 ; RRID:Addgene_128868)
