>Addgene plasmid #128868 | pcDNA-FLAG-Bbs4 | depositor partial sequence | sequence record 247158 | insert sequence
GCTGAAGTGAAGCTTGGGATGAAAACTCAGGTTCCTGCATCTGTTGAATCTCAAAAACCTAGGTCAAAAA
AAGCTCCAGACTTCCCTATTGTGGAGAAACAGAACTGGCTGATCCATCTCCACTATATCCGGAAGGATTA
TGAAGCTTGCAAGGCTGTGATCAAAGAACAGCTTCAGGAGACTCAGGGGCTATGTGAATATGCTATCTAT
GTCCAAGCACTGATTTTTCGCCTGGAAGGAAATATCCAAGAATCCCTAGAACTCTTTCAGACATGTGCTG
TTCTCAGCCCACAGTGTGCTGATAATCTCAAGCAGGTGGCCAGATCTTTGTTTCTTCTGGGAAAACACAA
AGCTGCCACTGAAGTATATAATGAAGCAGCTAAACTTAACCAGAAAGACTGGGAGATCTGCCATAACCTG
GGAGTGTGCTACACTTACCTGAAGCAGTTCAACAAGGCACAAGACCAACTGCACAGTGCCCTCCAGCTTA
ACAAGCATGACCTGACTTACATAATGTTGGGGAAGATCCATTTACTGCAGGGAGACCTGGATAAAGCCAT
CGAGATCTACAAGAAAGCAGTAGAGTTCTCACCAGAAAATACTGAACTTCTTACAACTTTAGGATTGCTC
TACTTGCAGCTTGGTGTGTACCAGAAGGCATTTGAACATCTTGGGAATGCACTGACCTACGACCCTGCCA
ACTACAAGGCCATCTTGGCAGCAGGCAGCATGATGCAGACTCATGGGGACTTTGATGTCGCCCTTACCAA
ATACAGAGTTGTAGCCTGTGCTATTCCAGAAAGTCCTCCACTTTGGAATAACATTGGAATGTGTTTCTTT
GGCAAGAAGAAATATGTGGCAGCTATCAGCTGCCTAAAACGAGCCAACTACTTGGCACCCTTCGACTGGA
AGATTCTGTACAACCTGGGCCTTGTCCATTTGACTATGCAGCAGTATGCATCAGCATTCCATTTTCTCAG
TGCAGCCATCAACTTCCAGCCAAAGATGGGGGAACTCTACATGCTCTTGGCTGTGGCTCTGACCAACCTG
GAAGATATAGAGAATGCCAGAAGAGCTTATGTAGAAGCTGTTCGCCTGGATAAGTGTAACCCTTTAGTAA
ACCTGAACTATGCTGTGCTGCTGTATAACCAGGGTGAGAAGAAGAGCGCCCTGGCTCAGTACCAGGAGAT
GGAGAAGAAGGTCAACTTTCTCAAGGACAACAGCCCTCTGGAATTTGACTCTGAGATGGTAGAGATGGCT
CAGAAGTTGGGAGCTGCCCTTCAGGTGGGAGAGGCACTGGTCTGGACCAAACCAGTCAAAGATCCCAAGA
CAAAGCACCGGACCAATTCAGGCAGCAAATCTGCTACTCTCCAGCAGCCTCTGGGTTCCATTCAAGCTCT
AGGACAGGCGATGTCTTCAGCAGCTGCATACAGAAAGATCCTTTCAGGTGCTGTAGGAGCCCAGCTCCCA
AAGCCACCATCACTGCCACTGGAGCCAGAGCCAGAGCCCACTGTGGAAGCAAGTCCAACAGAAGCATCAG
AACAAAAGAAAGAAAAATAG
